>Addgene plasmid #99529 | pHyg-PCUP1-AID*(N) | addgene full sequence | sequence record 192013 | Addgene NGS Result
CTAGTTAGAAAAAGACATTTTTGCTGTCAGTCACTGTCAAGAGATTCTTTTGCTGGCATTTCTTCTAGAA
GCAAAAAGAGCGATGCGTCTTTTCCGCTGAACCGTTCCAGCAAAAAAGACTACCAACGCAATATGGATTG
TCAGAATCATATAAAAGAGAAGCAAATAACTCCTTGTCTTGTATCAATTGCATTATAATATCTTCTTGTT
AGTGCAATATCATATAGAAGTCATCGAAATAGATATTAAGAAAAACAAACTGTAACGAATTCATGCCTAA
AGATCCAGCCAAACCTCCGGCCAAGGCACAAGTTGTGGGATGGCCACCGGTGAGATCATACCGGAAGAAC
GTGATGGTTTCCTGCCAAAAATCAAGCGGTGGCCCGGAGGCGGCGGCGTTCGTGAAGGTATCAATGCTCG
AGGAAGAACTTCAAATTGAATCTAAGGACTTGGGAGCTGGTGCAGGCGCTGGAGCGGGTGCCAGAGCTCG
GTACCAGCTTTTGTTCCCTTTAGTGAGGGTTAATTTCGAGCTTGGCGTAATCATGGTCATAGCTGTTTCC
TGTGTGAAATTGTTATCCGCTCACAATTCCACACAACATACGAGCCGGAAGCATAAAGTGTAAAGCCTGG
GGTGCCTAATGAGTGAGCTAACTCACATTAATTGCGTTGCGCTCACTGCCCGCTTTCCAGTCGGGAAACC
TGTCGTGCCAGCTGCATTAATGAATCGGCCAACGCGCGGGGAGAGGCGGTTTGCGTATTGGGCGCTCTTC
CGCTTCCTCGCTCACTGACTCGCTGCGCTCGGTCGTTCGGCTGCGGCGAGCGGTATCAGCTCACTCAAAG
GCGGTAATACGGTTATCCACAGAATCAGGGGATAACGCAGGAAAGAACATGTGAGCAAAAGGCCAGCAAA
AGGCCAGGAACCGTAAAAAGGCCGCGTTGCTGGCGTTTTTCCATAGGCTCCGCCCCCCTGACGAGCATCA
CAAAAATCGACGCTCAAGTCAGAGGTGGCGAAACCCGACAGGACTATAAAGATACCAGGCGTTTCCCCCT
GGAAGCTCCCTCGTGCGCTCTCCTGTTCCGACCCTGCCGCTTACCGGATACCTGTCCGCCTTTCTCCCTT
CGGGAAGCGTGGCGCTTTCTCATAGCTCACGCTGTAGGTATCTCAGTTCGGTGTAGGTCGTTCGCTCCAA
GCTGGGCTGTGTGCACGAACCCCCCGTTCAGCCCGACCGCTGCGCCTTATCCGGTAACTATCGTCTTGAG
TCCAACCCGGTAAGACACGACTTATCGCCACTGGCAGCAGCCACTGGTAACAGGATTAGCAGAGCGAGGT
ATGTAGGCGGTGCTACAGAGTTCTTGAAGTGGTGGCCTAACTACGGCTACACTAGAAGAACAGTATTTGG
TATCTGCGCTCTGCTGAAGCCAGTTACCTTCGGAAAAAGAGTTGGTAGCTCTTGATCCGGCAAACAAACC
ACCGCTGGTAGCGGTGGTTTTTTTGTTTGCAAGCAGCAGATTACGCGCAGAAAAAAAGGATCTCAAGAAG
ATCCTTTGATCTTTTCTACGGGGTCTGACGCTCAGTGGAACGAAAACTCACGTTAAGGGATTTTGGTCAT
GAGATTATCAAAAAGGATCTTCACCTAGATCCTTTTAAATTAAAAATGAAGTTTTAAATCAATCTAAAGT
ATATATGAGTAAACTTGGTCTGACAGTTACCAATGCTTAATCAGTGAGGCACCTATCTCAGCGATCTGTC
TATTTCGTTCATCCATAGTTGCCTGACTCCCCGTCGTGTAGATAACTACGATACGGGAGGGCTTACCATC
TGGCCCCAGTGCTGCAATGATACCGCGAGACCCACGCTCACCGGCTCCAGATTTATCAGCAATAAACCAG
CCAGCCGGAAGGGCCGAGCGCAGAAGTGGTCCTGCAACTTTATCCGCCTCCATCCAGTCTATTAATTGTT
GCCGGGAAGCTAGAGTAAGTAGTTCGCCAGTTAATAGTTTGCGCAACGTTGTTGCCATTGCTACAGGCAT
CGTGGTGTCACGCTCGTCGTTTGGTATGGCTTCATTCAGCTCCGGTTCCCAACGATCAAGGCGAGTTACA
TGATCCCCCATGTTGTGCAAAAAAGCGGTTAGCTCCTTCGGTCCTCCGATCGTTGTCAGAAGTAAGTTGG
CCGCAGTGTTATCACTCATGGTTATGGCAGCACTGCATAATTCTCTTACTGTCATGCCATCCGTAAGATG
CTTTTCTGTGACTGGTGAGTACTCAACCAAGTCATTCTGAGAATAGTGTATGCGGCGACCGAGTTGCTCT
TGCCCGGCGTCAATACGGGATAATACCGCGCCACATAGCAGAACTTTAAAAGTGCTCATCATTGGAAAAC
GTTCTTCGGGGCGAAAACTCTCAAGGATCTTACCGCTGTTGAGATCCAGTTCGATGTAACCCACTCGTGC
ACCCAACTGATCTTCAGCATCTTTTACTTTCACCAGCGTTTCTGGGTGAGCAAAAACAGGAAGGCAAAAT
GCCGCAAAAAAGGGAATAAGGGCGACACGGAAATGTTGAATACTCATACTCTTCCTTTTTCAATATTATT
GAAGCATTTATCAGGGTTATTGTCTCATGAGCGGATACATATTTGAATGTATTTAGAAAAATAAACAAAT
AGGGGTTCCGCGCACATTTCCCCGAAAAGTGCCACCTGACGTCTAAGAAACCATTATTATCATGACATTA
ACCTATAAAAATAGGCGTATCACGAGGCCCTTTCGTCTCGCGCGTTTCGGTGATGACGGTGAAAACCTCT
GACACATGCAGCTCCCGGAGACGGTCACAGCTTGTCTGTAAGCGGATGCCGGGAGCAGACAAGCCCGTCA
GGGCGCGTCAGCGGGTGTTGGCGGGTGTCGGGGCTGGCTTAACTATGCGGCATCAGAGCAGATTGTACTG
AGAGTGCACCATACCACCTTTTCAATTCATCATTTTTTTTTTATTCTTTTTTTTGATTTCGGTTTCCTTG
AAATTTTTTTGATTCGGTAATCTCCGAACAGAAGGAAGAACGAAGGAAGGAGCACAGACTTAGATTGGTA
TATATACGCATATGTAGTGTTGAAGAAACATGAAATTGCCCAGTATTCTTAACCCAACTGCACAGAACAA
AAACCTGCAGGAAACGAAGATAAATCATGTCGAAAGCTACATATAAGGAACGTGCTGCTACTCATCCTAG
TCCTGTTGCTGCCAAGCTATTTAATATCATGCACGAAAAGCAAACAAACTTGTGTGCTTCATTGGATGTT
CGTACCACCAAGGAATTACTGGAGTTAGTTGAAGCATTAGGTCCCAAAATTTGTTTACTAAAAACACATG
TGGATATCTTGACTGATTTTTCCATGGAGGGCACAGTTAAGCCGCTAAAGGCATTATCCGCCAAGTACAA
TTTTTTACTCTTCGAAGACAGAAAATTTGCTGACATTGGTAATACAGTCAAATTGCAGTACTCTGCGGGT
GTATACAGAATAGCAGAATGGGCAGACATTACGAATGCACACGGTGTGGTGGGCCCAGGTATTGTTAGCG
GTTTGAAGCAGGCGGCAGAAGAAGTAACAAAGGAACCTAGAGGCCTTTTGATGTTAGCAGAATTGTCATG
CAAGGGCTCCCTATCTACTGGAGAATATACTAAGGGTACTGTTGACATTGCGAAGAGCGACAAAGATTTT
GTTATCGGCTTTATTGCTCAAAGAGACATGGGTGGAAGAGATGAAGGTTACGATTGGTTGATTATGACAC
CCGGTGTGGGTTTAGATGACAAGGGAGACGCATTGGGTCAACAGTATAGAACCGTGGATGATGTGGTCTC
TACAGGATCTGACATTATTATTGTTGGAAGAGGACTATTTGCAAAGGGAAGGGATGCTAAGGTAGAGGGT
GAACGTTACAGAAAAGCAGGCTGGGAAGCATATTTGAGAAGATGCGGCCAGCAAAACTAAAAAACTGTAT
TATAAGTAAATGCATGTATACTAAACTCACAAATTAGAGCTTCAATTTAATTATATCAGTTATTACCCTA
TGCGGTGTGAAATACCGCACAGATGCGTAAGGAGAAAATACCGCATCAGGAAATTGTAAGCGTTAATATT
TTGTTAAAATTCGCGTTAAATTTTTGTTAAATCAGCTCATTTTTTAACCAATAGGCCGAAATCGGCAAAA
TCCCTTATAAATCAAAAGAATAGACCGAGATAGGGT
[37 nt withheld, positions 4237-4273]
AAAGAACGTGGACTCCAACGTCAAAGG
[49 nt withheld, positions 4301-4349]
T
[91 nt withheld, positions 4351-4441]
G
[124 nt withheld, positions 4443-4566]
CCATTCGCCATTCAGGCTGCGCAACTGTTGGGAAGGGCGATCGGTGCGGGCCTCTTCGCTATTACGCCAG
CTGGCGAAAGGGGGATGTGCTGCAAGGCGATTAAGTTGGGTAACGCCAGGGTTTTCCCAGTCACGACGTT
GTAAAACGACGGCCAGTGAATTGTAATACGACTCACTATAGGGCGAATTGGAGCTCCACCGCGGTGGCGG
CCGCCAGCTGAAGCTTCGTACGCTGCAGGTCGACGGATCCCCGGGTTAATTAAGGCGCGCCAGATCTGTT
TAGCTTGCCTCGTCCCCGCCGGGTCACCCGGCCAGCGACATGGAGGCCCAGAATACCCTCCTTGACAGTC
TTGACGTGCGCAGCTCAGGGGCATGATGTGACTGTCGCCCGTACATTTAGCCCATACATCCCCATGTATA
ATCATTTGCATCCATACATTTTGATGGCCGCACGGCGCGAAGCAAAAATTACGGCTCCTCGCTGCGGACC
TGCGAGCAGGGAAACGCTCCCCTCACAGACGCGTTGAATTGTCCCCACGCCGCGCCCCTGTAGAGAAATA
TAAAAGGTTAGGATTTGCCACTGAGGTTCTTCTTTCATATACTTCCTTTTAAAATCTTGCTAGGATACAG
TTCTCACATCACATCCGAACATAAACAACCATGGGTAAAAAGCCTGAACTCACCGCGACGTCTGTCGAGA
AGTTTCTGATCGAAAAGTTCGACAGCGTCTCCGACCTGATGCAGCTCTCGGAGGGCGAAGAATCTCGTGC
TTTCAGCTTCGATGTAGGAGGGCGTGGATATGTCCTGCGGGTAAATAGCTGCGCCGATGGTTTCTACAAA
GATCGTTATGTTTATCGGCACTTTGCATCGGCCGCGCTCCCGATTCCGGAAGTGCTTGACATTGGGGAAT
TCAGCGAGAGCCTGACCTATTGCATCTCCCGCCGTGCACAGGGTGTCACGTTGCAAGACCTGCCTGAAAC
CGAACTGCCCGCTGTTCTGCAGCCGGTCGCGGAGGCCATGGATGCGATCGCTGCGGCCGATCTTAGCCAG
ACGAGCGGGTTCGGCCCATTCGGACCGCAAGGAATCGGTCAATACACTACATGGCGTGATTTCATATGCG
CGATTGCTGATCCCCATGTGTATCACTGGCAAACTGTGATGGACGACACCGTCAGTGCGTCCGTCGCGCA
GGCTCTCGATGAGCTGATGCTTTGGGCCGAGGACTGCCCCGAAGTCCGGCACCTCGTGCACGCGGATTTC
GGCTCCAACAATGTCCTGACGGACAATGGCCGCATAACAGCGGTCATTGACTGGAGCGAGGCGATGTTCG
GGGATTCCCAATACGAGGTCGCCAACATCTTCTTCTGGAGGCCGTGGTTGGCTTGTATGGAGCAGCAGAC
GCGCTACTTCGAGCGGAGGCATCCGGAGCTTGCAGGATCGCCGCGGCTCCGGGCGTATATGCTCCGCATT
GGTCTTGACCAACTCTATCAGAGCTTGGTTGACGGCAATTTCGATGATGCAGCTTGGGCGCAGGGTCGAT
GCGACGCAATCGTCCGATCCGGAGCCGGGACTGTCGGGCGTACACAAATCGCCCGCAGAAGCGCGGCCGT
CTGGACCGATGGCTGTGTAGAAGTACTCGCCGATAGTGGAAACCGACGCCCCAGCACTCGTCCGAGGGCA
AAGGAATAATCTCGAGTCATGTAATTAGTTATGTCACGCTTACATTCACGCCCTCCCCCCACATCCGCTC
TAACCGAAAAGGAAGGAGTTAGACAACCTGAAGTCTAGGTCCCTATTTATTTTTTTATAGTTATGTTAGT
ATTAAGAACGTTATTTATATTTCAAATTTTTCTTTTTTTTCTGTACAGACGCGTGTACGCATGTAACATT
ATACTGAAAACCTTGCTTGAGAAGGTTTTGGGACGCTCGAAGGCTTTAACGAGCTCGAATTCATCGATGA
TATCAGGATCCCATTACCGACATTTGGGCGCTATACGTGCATATGTTCATGTATGTATCTGTATTTAAAA
CACTTTTGTATTATTTTTCCTCATATATGTGTATAGGTTTATACGGATGATTTAATTATTACTTCACCAC
CCTTTATTTCAGGCTGATATCTTAGCCTTGTTA
Features (pLannotate 1.2.2; 21 found; start..end, strand, type, name):
      1..235     +  promoter       CUP1 promoter: S. cerevisiae CUP1; inducible metallothionein promoter, regulated by Cu2+
    276..416     +  CDS            mini-AID (fragment): minimal degron from the auxin-responsive IAA17 protein of Arabidopsis thaliana (Kubota et al., 2013) acts as an auxin-inducible degron (AID) in the presence of TIR1
    507..525     -  promoter       T3 promoter: promoter for bacteriophage T3 RNA polymerase
    570..586     -  protein_bind   lac operator: The lac repressor binds to the lac operator to inhibit transcription in E. coli. This inhibition can be relieved by adding lactose or isopropyl-β-D-thiogalactopyranoside (IPTG). lac repressor encoded by lacI
    594..624     -  promoter       lac promoter: promoter for the E. coli lac operon
    639..660     -  protein_bind   CAP binding site: CAP binding activates transcription in the presence of cAMP. E. coli catabolite activator protein
    673..765     -  CDS            lacI (fragment): lac repressor; lacI; The lac repressor binds to the lac operator to inhibit transcription in E. coli. This inhibition can be relieved by adding lactose or isopropyl-β-D-thiogalactopyranoside (IPTG).
    948..1536    -  rep_origin     ori: high-copy-number ColE1/pMB1/pBR322/pUC origin of replication
   1707..2567    -  CDS            AmpR: β-lactamase; bla; confers resistance to ampicillin, carbenicillin, and related antibiotics
   2568..2672    -  promoter       AmpR promoter: bla
   2767..2802    +  CDS            rop (fragment): Rop protein, which maintains plasmids at low copy number; rop
   2904..2953    +  misc_feature   bom (fragment): basis of mobility region from pBR322
   2961..3176    +  promoter       URA3 promoter: S. cerevisiae URA3
   3177..3980    +  CDS            URA3: orotidine-5'-phosphate decarboxylase, required for uracil biosynthesis; S. cerevisiae URA3; yeast auxotrophic marker, counterselectable with 5-fluoroorotic acid (5-FOA)
   4059..4110    +  misc_feature   bom (fragment): basis of mobility region from pBR322
   4138..4566    -  rep_origin     f1 ori (sequence partly withheld): f1 bacteriophage origin of replication; arrow indicates direction of (+) strand synthesis
   4570..4727    -  CDS            lacZα (fragment): LacZα fragment of β-galactosidase; lacZ fragment
   4730..4748    +  promoter       T7 promoter: promoter for bacteriophage T7 RNA polymerase
   4757..4780    +  misc_feature   MCS (fragment): pBluescript multiple cloning site
   4883..6257    +  gene           hphMX6 (fragment): yeast selectable marker conferring hygromycin resistance
   6309..6498    +  terminator     CYC1 terminator: S. cerevisiae CYC1; transcription terminator for CYC1
