[The description below was written by a language model from this plasmid's Addgene catalogue record and pLannotate feature annotations shown in this document.]
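Description:
pHyg-PCUP1-AID*(N) is a PCR-template plasmid for chromosomal gene tagging in Saccharomyces cerevisiae, built on a pRS306 derivative. It is not meant to be maintained in yeast itself. Instead, it supplies a cassette that is amplified and integrated upstream of a target open reading frame by homologous recombination. In E. coli it is propagated as a high-copy plasmid through a ColE1/pUC-type origin with ampicillin selection (AmpR). The backbone also retains pRS306/pBluescript elements, including an f1 origin, lacZα fragment, lac promoter/operator, T3 and T7 promoters, and the yeast URA3 marker with its own promoter. No yeast replication origin is annotated, consistent with an integrative parent vector.

The functional cassette, read across the circular junction of the sequence record, consists of the hphMX6 hygromycin resistance marker, a CYC1 terminator, the copper-inducible CUP1 metallothionein promoter, and the AID* coding segment. AID* is a minimal auxin-inducible degron corresponding to residues 71–117 of Arabidopsis thaliana IAA17 (AXR3). Integration at the 5′ end of a gene replaces the native promoter with CUP1 and fuses the degron to the N-terminus of the encoded protein. Hygromycin selects for integrants, and the CYC1 terminator presumably insulates the marker from the downstream promoter.

In strains expressing the auxin receptor F-box protein TIR1, adding auxin triggers ubiquitylation and rapid proteasomal degradation of the tagged protein. The CUP1 promoter also allows expression to be adjusted with Cu2+. The construct is therefore suited to conditional depletion of yeast proteins, particularly where C-terminal tagging is not tolerated.
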