Addgene plasmid #99529: pHyg-PCUP1-AID*(N)
Purpose: N-terminal AID* degron cassette with CUP1 promoter and HygR marker for S. cerevisiae
Depositing lab: Helle Ulrich. Depositing organization: Cancer Research UK.
Backbone
  Vector backbone: pRS306 derivative
  Vector type: PCR template for yeast tagging cassette
  Selectable markers: Hygromycin
Growth in bacteria
  Bacterial resistance: Ampicillin, 100 μg/mL
  Growth temperature: 37°C
  Growth strain: DH5alpha
  Copy number: High Copy
Gene/Insert
  Gene/Insert name: IAA17(71-117) (alt names: AID (Auxin-inducible degron); AXR3)
  Species: A. thaliana (mustard weed)
  Entrez Gene: AXR3 (a.k.a. AT1G04250, AUXIN RESISTANT 3, AtIAA17, F19P19.31, F19P19_31, IAA17, indole-3-acetic acid inducible 17)
  Promoter: CUP1
  Cloning method: Restriction Enzyme; 5′ cloning site Unknown (unknown if destroyed); 3′ cloning site Unknown (unknown if destroyed)
  Sequencing primers: 5′ CGTACGCTGCAGGTCGAC; 3′ GCTGGTACCGAGCTCTGG
Resource information
  A portion of this plasmid was derived from a plasmid made by: The parent vector encoding AID was a kind gift from Masato Kanemaki (National Institute of Genetics, Mishima, Japan).
Terms and licenses: Academic/Nonprofit Terms; Industry Terms: Not Available to Industry
How to cite: pHyg-PCUP1-AID*(N) was a gift from Helle Ulrich (Addgene plasmid # 99529 ; http://n2t.net/addgene:99529 ; RRID:Addgene_99529)
